Addgene plasmid #31512: MDH1-miR-196a-2SM-PGK-GFP-Blast
Depositing lab: Chang-Zheng Chen. Depositing organization: Stanford University. Publication: MicroRNA programs in normal and aberrant stem and progenitor cells. Arnold CP, Tan R, Zhou B, Yue SB, Schaffert S, Biggs JR, Doyonnas R, Lo MC, Perry JM, Renault VM, Sacco A, Somervaille T, Viatour P, Brunet A, Cleary ML, Li L, Sage J, Zhang DE, Blau HM, Chen C, Chen CZ. Genome Res. 2011 May . 21(5):798-810. 10.1101/gr.111385.110 PubMed 21451113.
Backbone
  Vector backbone: MSCV
  Vector type: Mammalian Expression, Retroviral
  Selectable markers: Blasticidin
Growth in bacteria
  Bacterial resistance: Ampicillin, 100 μg/mL
  Growth temperature: 37°C
  Growth strain: DH5alpha
  Copy number: Unknown
Gene/Insert
  Gene/Insert name: miR-196a2 (alt name: miR196a2)
  Species: M. musculus (mouse)
  Mutation: seed mutant control
  Entrez Gene: Mir196a-2 (a.k.a. Mirn196a-2)
  Tag / fusion protein: GFP
  Cloning method: Restriction Enzyme
  Sequencing primers: 5′ H1
Terms and licenses: Academic/Nonprofit Terms; Industry Terms: Not Available to Industry
How to cite: MDH1-miR-196a-2SM-PGK-GFP-Blast was a gift from Chang-Zheng Chen (Addgene plasmid # 31512 ; http://n2t.net/addgene:31512 ; RRID:Addgene_31512)
