[The description below was written by a language model from this plasmid's Addgene catalogue record.]
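Description:
MDH1-miR-196a-2SM-PGK-GFP-Blast is a retroviral mammalian expression plasmid built on the MSCV (murine stem cell virus) backbone. It is designed to be packaged into retroviral particles that integrate stably into target cells. In bacteria it is maintained under ampicillin selection. The record does not state the copy number or describe the origin of replication, and no feature table is provided, so the arrangement of elements can only be inferred from the catalogue fields and the construct name.

The insert is mouse miR-196a-2 (Mir196a-2) carrying a seed mutation, hence "SM" in the name. The seed region of a microRNA largely determines target recognition, so altering it should abolish normal target repression, and the record explicitly labels this version a control. It therefore probably serves as the negative-control counterpart to a vector expressing wild-type miR-196a-2. The "H1" in the name and the listed H1 sequencing primer suggest that the microRNA cassette is driven by the H1 RNA polymerase III promoter, which is commonly used for small RNA expression, although the record does not list the promoter as such. The name also points to a separate PGK promoter driving GFP. GFP appears in the tag field but most plausibly acts as a reporter for transduced cells rather than as a fusion to the microRNA. Blasticidin is the recorded mammalian selectable marker, and how it is linked to GFP is not stated.

The associated publication concerns microRNA programs in normal and aberrant stem and progenitor cells. This is consistent with using the construct to separate sequence-specific effects of miR-196a-2 from nonspecific effects of transduction and small RNA overexpression.
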