>Addgene plasmid #31512 | MDH1-miR-196a-2SM-PGK-GFP-Blast | depositor partial sequence | sequence record 14432 | Author sequence
ACGTGAATGTCTTTGGATTTGGGAATCTTATAAGTTCTGTATGAGACCACTCGAGGGGCTGAATTTCTTC
CTTCCCCAAGCCCCTTCCCTTCTTCTTTGGATAGATGCAAAGCCCTAAACTCCGGCCCTGCTTGCTCAGC
TGATCTGTGGCTTTCCGTCTTTCATGTTGTTGGGATTGAGTTTTGAACTCGGCAACAAGAAAGATGGAGA
GTTACATCAGTCGGTTTTCGTCGAGGGCCCCAATCCACCTCCCCTAACCCTTCCTTGAATTCTTGCCAAA
CCTACAGGTGGGGTCTTTCATTCCCCCCTTTTTCTGGAGACTAAATAAAATCTTTTATTTTATCGATAAG
CTTGGCTGCAGGTCGACGCGGCCGCAATTCTTAATTAAGTTAACTCATTAATTTCGGGTATATTTGAGTG
GAATGAGTTCTTCAATCGTAGTTTTGACTAACTTGCCATTCATTTCTATTAACACAAAACAATCTGGTGC
ATAGTCTGAAATCAACTCCCTACACATACCACAAGGACTTACCACTCGAATACTTCTATCTACTTCGTCA
GAATAAGGGTGTCTAACAGCTACAATCGTGTCAAAATCCTTTTGTCCATTCGAAACTGCACTACCAATCG
CAATGGCTTCTGCACAAACAGTTACTCGTCCTATATACGCTTCAATATGTACTGCCGAAATGATTTCTCC
TGTTTTCGTACGAATTGCCGCTCCCACATGATGTTTATTATCCTCATAAAGCATTGTAATCTTCTCTGTC
GCTACTTCTACTAATTCTAGATCCTGTTGAGAAATGTTAAATGTTTTCATGGTATTATCATCGTGTTTTT
CAAAGGAAAACCACGTCCCCGTGGTTCGGGGGGCCTAGACGTTTTTTAACCTCGACTAAACACATGTAAA
GCATGTGCACCGAGGCCCCAGATCANATCCCATACAATGGGGTACCNTNCTGGGCATCCTTCAGCCCCNT
GNTGAATACGCTTGAGGA
