>Addgene plasmid #31512 | MDH1-miR-196a-2SM-PGK-GFP-Blast | addgene partial sequence | sequence record 36483 | EGFP-C 5'-CATGGTCCTGCTGGAGTTCGTG-3'
GGNNTCNGGCAGGNGAGCTGTACAAGTAATGAGGATCACCGGGCAATTGAAGATCTAGTCGACCAATTCC
GGTTATTTTCCACCATATTGCCGTCTTTTGGCAATGTGAGGGCCCGGAAACCTGGCCCTGTCTTCTTGAC
GAGCATTCCTAGGGGTCTTTCCCCTCTCGCCAAAGGAATGCAAGGTCTGTTGAATGTCGTGAAGGAAGCA
GTTCCTCTGGAAGCTTCTTGAAGACAAACAACGTCTGTAGCGACCCTTTGCAGGCAGCGGAACCCCCCAC
CTGGCGACAGGTGCCTCTGCGGCCAAAAGCCACGTGTATAAGATACACCTGCAAAGGCGGCACAACCCCA
GTGCCACGTTGTGAGTTGGATAGTTGTGGAAAGAGTCAAATGGCTCTCCTCAAGCGTATTCAACAAGGGG
CTGAAGGATGCCCAGAAGGTACCCCATTGTATGGGATCTGATCTGGGGCCTCGGTGCACATGCTTTACAT
GTGTTTAGTCGAGGTTAAAAAACGTCTAGGCCCCCCGAACCACGGGGACGTGGTTTTCCTTTGAAAAACA
CGATGATAATACCATGAAAACATTTAACATTTCTCAACAGGATCTAGAATTAGTAGAAGTAGCGACAGAG
AAGATTACAATGCTTTATGAGGATAATAAACATCATGTGGGAGCGGCAATTCGTACGAAAACAGGAGAAA
TCATTTCGGCAGTACATATTGAAGCGTATATAGGACGAGTAACTGTTTGTGCAGAAGCCATTGCGATTGG
TAGTGCAGTTTCGAATGGACAAAAGGATTTTGACACGATTGTAGCTGTTAGACACCCTTATTCTGACGAA
GTAGATAGAAGTATTCGAGTGGTAAGTCCTTGTGGTATGTGTAGGGAGTTGATTTCAGACTATGCACCAG
ATTGTTTTGTGTTAATAGAAATGAATGGCAAGTTAGTCAAAACTACGNTGAGANCTCC
