>Addgene plasmid #31512 | MDH1-miR-196a-2SM-PGK-GFP-Blast | addgene partial sequence | sequence record 37619 | H1 5'-tcgctatgtgttctgggaaa-3'
GGATTGGGAATCTTATAAGTTCTGTATGAGACCACTCGAGGGGCTGAATTTCTTCCTTCCCCAAGCCCCT
TCCCTTCTTCTTTGGATAGATGCAAAGCCCTAAACTCCGGCCCTGCTTGCTCAGCTGATCTGTGGCTTTC
CGTCTTTCATGTTGTTGGGATTGAGTTTTGAACTCGGCAACAAGAAAGATGGAGAGTTACATCAGTCGGT
TTTCGTCGAGGGCCCCAATCCACCTCCCCTAACCCTTCCTTGAATTCTTGCCAAACCTACAGGTGGGGTC
TTTCATTCCCCCCTTTTTCTGGAGACTAAATAAAATCTTTTATTTTATCGATAAGCTTGGCTGCAGGTCG
ACGCGGCCGCAATTCTTAATTAAGTTAACTCATTAATTTCGGGTATATTTGAGTGGAATGAGTTCTTCAA
TCGTAGTTTTGACTAACTTGCCATTCATTTCTATTAACACAAAACAATCTGGTGCATAGTCTGAAATCAA
CTCCCTACACATACCACAAGGACTTACCACTCGAATACTTCTATCTACTTCGTCAGAATAAGGGTGTCTA
ACAGCTACAATCGTGTCAAAATCCTTTTGTCCATTCGAAACTGCACTACCAATCGCAATGGCTTCTGCAC
AAACAGTTACTCGTCCTATATACGCTTCAATATGTACTGCCGAAATGATTTCTCCTGTTTTCGTACGAAT
TGCCGCTCCCACATGATGTTTATTATCCTCATAAAGCATTGTAATCTTCTCTGTCGCTACTTCTACTAAT
TCTAGATCCTGTTGAGAAATGTTAAATGTTTTCATGGTATTATCATCGTGTTTTTCAAAGGAAAACCACG
TCCCCGTGGTTCGGGGGGCCTAGACGTTTTTTAACCTCGACTAAACACATGTAAAGCATGTGCACCGAGG
CCCCAGATCAGATCCCATACA
